>Addgene plasmid #170863 | His-GFP-Rab3a | addgene full sequence | sequence record 335059 | Addgene NGS Result
TAGTTATTAATAGTAATCAATTACGGGGTCATTAGTTCATAGCCCATATATGGAGTTCCGCGTTACATAA
CTTACGGTAAATGGCCCGCCTGGCTGACCGCCCAACGACCCCCGCCCATTGACGTCAATAATGACGTATG
TTCCCATAGTAACGCCAATAGGGACTTTCCATTGACGTCAATGGGTGGAGTATTTACGGTAAACTGCCCA
CTTGGCAGTACATCAAGTGTATCATATGCCAAGTACGCCCCCTATTGACGTCAATGACGGTAAATGGCCC
GCCTGGCATTATGCCCAGTACATGACCTTATGGGACTTTCCTACTTGGCAGTACATCTACGTATTAGTCA
TCGCTATTACCATGGTGATGCGGTTTTGGCAGTACATCAATGGGCGTGGATAGCGGTTTGACTCACGGGG
ATTTCCAAGTCTCCACCCCATTGACGTCAATGGGAGTTTGTTTTGGCACCAAAATCAACGGGACTTTCCA
AAATGTCGTAACAACTCCGCCCCATTGACGCAAATGGGCGGTAGGCGTGTACGGTGGGAGGTCTATATAA
GCAGAGCTGGTTTAGTGAACCGTCAGATCCGCTAGCGCTACCGGTCGCCACCATGGGCAGCAGCCATCAT
CATCATCATCACAGCAGCGGCGTGAGCAAGGGCGAGGAGCTGTTCACCGGGGTGGTGCCCATCCTGGTCG
AGCTGGACGGCGACGTAAACGGCCACAAGTTCAGCGTGTCCGGCGAGGGCGAGGGCGATGCCACCTACGG
CAAGCTGACCCTGAAGTTCATCTGCACCACCGGCAAGCTGCCCGTGCCCTGGCCCACCCTCGTGACCACC
CTGACCTACGGCGTGCAGTGCTTCAGCCGCTACCCCGACCACATGAAGCAGCACGACTTCTTCAAGTCCG
CCATGCCCGAAGGCTACGTCCAGGAGCGCACCATCTTCTTCAAGGACGACGGCAACTACAAGACCCGCGC
CGAGGTGAAGTTCGAGGGCGACACCCTGGTGAACCGCATCGAGCTGAAGGGCATCGACTTCAAGGAGGAC
GGCAACATCCTGGGGCACAAGCTGGAGTACAACTACAACAGCCACAACGTCTATATCATGGCCGACAAGC
AGAAGAACGGCATCAAGGTGAACTTCAAGATCCGCCACAACATCGAGGACGGCAGCGTGCAGCTCGCCGA
CCACTACCAGCAGAACACCCCCATCGGCGACGGCCCCGTGCTGCTGCCCGACAACCACTACCTGAGCACC
CAGTCCAAGCTGAGCAAAGACCCCAACGAGAAGCGCGATCACATGGTCCTGCTGGAGTTCGTGACCGCCG
CCGGGATCACTCTCGGCATGGACGAGCTGTACAAGTCCGGACTCAGATCTCGAGCTCAAGCTTCGAATTC
TGCAGTCGACGGTACCGCGGGCCCGGGATCCATGGCTTCCGCCACAGACTCTCGCTATGGGCAGAAGGAG
TCCTCAGACCAGAACTTCGACTATATGTTCAAGATCCTGATCATTGGGAACAGCAGCGTGGGCAAAACCT
CGTTCCTCTTCCGCTACGCAGATGACTCCTTCACTCCAGCCTTTGTCAGCACCGTTGGCATAGACTTCAA
GGTCAAAACCATCTATCGCAACGACAAGAGGATCAAGCTGCAGATCTGGGACACAGCAGGGCAAGAGCGG
TACCGCACCATCACCACAGCCTATTACCGAGGCGCCATGGGCTTCATCCTAATGTATGACATCACCAATG
AGGAGTCATTTAATGCAGTGCAGGACTGGTCCACTCAGATCAAAACTTACTCGTGGGACAATGCCCAGGT
GCTGCTGGTGGGAAACAAGTGTGACATGGAAGATGAGCGAGTGGTGTCCTCAGAGCGTGGCCGGCAGCTG
GCTGACCACCTGGGCTTTGAGTTCTTTGAGGCCAGCGCCAAGGACAACATTAATGTCAAGCAGACGTTTG
AACGTCTGGTGGACGTGATCTGTGAGAAGATGTCAGAGTCCCTGGATACTGCAGACCCTGCGGTCACCGG
TGCCAAGCAGGGCCCGCAGCTCACCGACCAGCAGGCGCCACCTCATCAGGATTGTGCCTGCTGAAATCAC
TAGTGAATTCGCGGCCGCGACTCTAGATCATAATCAGCCATACCACATTTGTAGAGGTTTTACTTGCTTT
AAAAAACCTCCCACACCTCCCCCTGAACCTGAAACATAAAATGAATGCAATTGTTGTTGTTAACTTGTTT
ATTGCAGCTTATAATGGTTACAAATAAAGCAATAGCATCACAAATTTCACAAATAAAGCATTTTTTTCAC
TGCATTCTAGTTGTGGTTTGTCCAAACTCATCAATGTATCTTAACGCGTAAATTGTAAGCGTTAATATTT
TGTTAAAATTCGCGTTAAATTTTTGTTAAATCAGCTCATTTTTTAACCAATAGGCCGAAATCGGCAAAAT
CCCTTATAAATCAAAAGAATAGACCGAGATAGGGT
[37 nt withheld, positions 2486-2522]
AAAGAACGTGGACTCCAACGTCAAAGG
[49 nt withheld, positions 2550-2598]
T
[91 nt withheld, positions 2600-2690]
G
[124 nt withheld, positions 2692-2815]
CAGGTGGCACTTTTCGGGGAAATGTGCGCGGAACCCCTATTTGTTTATTTTTCTAAATACATTCAAATAT
GTATCCGCTCATGAGACAATAACCCTGATAAATGCTTCAATAATATTGAAAAAGGAAGAGTCCTGAGGCG
GAAAGAACCAGCTGTGGAATGTGTGTCAGTTAGGGTGTGGAAAGTCCCCAGGCTCCCCAGCAGGCAGAAG
TATGCAAAGCATGCATCTCAATTAGTCAGCAACCAGGTGTGGAAAGTCCCCAGGCTCCCCAGCAGGCAGA
AGTATGCAAAGCATGCATCTCAATTAGTCAGCAACCATAGTCCCGCCCCTAACTCCGCCCATCCCGCCCC
TAACTCCGCCCAGTTCCGCCCATTCTCCGCCCCATGGCTGACTAATTTTTTTTATTTATGCAGAGGCCGA
GGCCGCCTCGGCCTCTGAGCTATTCCAGAAGTAGTGAGGAGGCTTTTTTGGAGGCCTAGGCTTTTGCAAA
GATCGATCAAGAGACAGGATGAGGATCGTTTCGCATGATTGAACAAGATGGATTGCACGCAGGTTCTCCG
GCCGCTTGGGTGGAGAGGCTATTCGGCTATGACTGGGCACAACAGACAATCGGCTGCTCTGATGCCGCCG
TGTTCCGGCTGTCAGCGCAGGGGCGCCCGGTTCTTTTTGTCAAGACCGACCTGTCCGGTGCCCTGAATGA
ACTGCAAGACGAGGCAGCGCGGCTATCGTGGCTGGCCACGACGGGCGTTCCTTGCGCAGCTGTGCTCGAC
GTTGTCACTGAAGCGGGAAGGGACTGGCTGCTATTGGGCGAAGTGCCGGGGCAGGATCTCCTGTCATCTC
ACCTTGCTCCTGCCGAGAAAGTATCCATCATGGCTGATGCAATGCGGCGGCTGCATACGCTTGATCCGGC
TACCTGCCCATTCGACCACCAAGCGAAACATCGCATCGAGCGAGCACGTACTCGGATGGAAGCCGGTCTT
GTCGATCAGGATGATCTGGACGAAGAGCATCAGGGGCTCGCGCCAGCCGAACTGTTCGCCAGGCTCAAGG
CGAGCATGCCCGACGGCGAGGATCTCGTCGTGACCCATGGCGATGCCTGCTTGCCGAATATCATGGTGGA
AAATGGCCGCTTTTCTGGATTCATCGACTGTGGCCGGCTGGGTGTGGCGGACCGCTATCAGGACATAGCG
TTGGCTACCCGTGATATTGCTGAAGAGCTTGGCGGCGAATGGGCTGACCGCTTCCTCGTGCTTTACGGTA
TCGCCGCTCCCGATTCGCAGCGCATCGCCTTCTATCGCCTTCTTGACGAGTTCTTCTGAGCGGGACTCTG
GGGTTCGAAATGACCGACCAAGCGACGCCCAACCTGCCATCACGAGATTTCGATTCCACCGCCGCCTTCT
ATGAAAGGTTGGGCTTCGGAATCGTTTTCCGGGACGCCGGCTGGATGATCCTCCAGCGCGGGGATCTCAT
GCTGGAGTTCTTCGCCCACCCTAGGGGGAGGCTAACTGAAACACGGAAGGAGACAATACCGGAAGGAACC
CGCGCTATGACGGCAATAAAAAGACAGAATAAAACGCACGGTGTTGGGTCGTTTGTTCATAAACGCGGGG
TTCGGTCCCAGGGCTGGCACTCTGTCGATACCCCACCGAGACCCCATTGGGGCCAATACGCCCGCGTTTC
TTCCTTTTCCCCACCCCACCCCCCAAGTTCGGGTGAAGGCCCAGGGCTCGCAGCCAACGTCGGGGCGGCA
GGCCCTGCCATAGCCTCAGGTTACTCATATATACTTTAGATTGATTTAAAACTTCATTTTTAATTTAAAA
GGATCTAGGTGAAGATCCTTTTTGATAATCTCATGACCAAAATCCCTTAACGTGAGTTTTCGTTCCACTG
AGCGTCAGACCCCGTAGAAAAGATCAAAGGATCTTCTTGAGATCCTTTTTTTCTGCGCGTAATCTGCTGC
TTGCAAACAAAAAAACCACCGCTACCAGCGGTGGTTTGTTTGCCGGATCAAGAGCTACCAACTCTTTTTC
CGAAGGTAACTGGCTTCAGCAGAGCGCAGATACCAAATACTGTTCTTCTAGTGTAGCCGTAGTTAGGCCA
CCACTTCAAGAACTCTGTAGCACCGCCTACATACCTCGCTCTGCTAATCCTGTTACCAGTGGCTGCTGCC
AGTGGCGATAAGTCGTGTCTTACCGGGTTGGACTCAAGACGATAGTTACCGGATAAGGCGCAGCGGTCGG
GCTGAACGGGGGGTTCGTGCACACAGCCCAGCTTGGAGCGAACGACCTACACCGAACTGAGATACCTACA
GCGTGAGCTATGAGAAAGCGCCACGCTTCCCGAAGGGAGAAAGGCGGACAGGTATCCGGTAAGCGGCAGG
GTCGGAACAGGAGAGCGCACGAGGGAGCTTCCAGGGGGAAACGCCTGGTATCTTTATAGTCCTGTCGGGT
TTCGCCACCTCTGACTTGAGCGTCGATTTTTGTGATGCTCGTCAGGGGGGCGGAGCCTATGGAAAAACGC
CAGCAACGCGGCCTTTTTACGGTTCCTGGCCTTTTGCTGGCCTTTTGCTCACATGTTCTTTCCTGCGTTA
TCCCCTGATTCTGTGGATAACCGTATTACCGCCATGCAT
Features (pLannotate 1.2.2; 16 found; start..end, strand, type, name):
     61..364     +  enhancer       CMV enhancer: human cytomegalovirus immediate early enhancer
    365..568     +  promoter       CMV promoter: human cytomegalovirus (CMV) immediate early promoter
    625..641     +  CDS            capTEV™ (fragment): composite tag for in vivo biotinylation, TEV protease cleavage, and 6xHis tagging
    652..1365    +  CDS            mEGFP: mEGFP is a basic (constitutively fluorescent) green fluorescent protein published in 2002, derived from Aequorea victoria. It has moderate acid sensitivity.
   1366..1431    +  misc_feature   MCS: multiple cloning site
   1432..2091    +  CDS            Rab3a: RAB3A_MOUSE - Experimental evidence at protein level: Swiss-Prot protein existence level 1. Small GTP-binding protein that plays a central role in regulated exocytosis and secretion. Controls the recruitment, tethering and docking of secretory vesicles to the plasma membrane (PubMed:11598194). Upon stimulation, switches to its active GTP-bound form, cycles to vesicles and recruits effectors such as RIMS1, RIMS2, Rabphilin-3A/RPH3A, RPH3AL or SYTL4 to help the docking of vesicules onto the plasma membrane (By similarity). Upon GTP hydrolysis by GTPase-activating protein, dissociates from the ve
   2126..2209    +  CDS            large T antigen (fragment): large T antigen from SV40 (simian virus 40)
   2232..2353    +  polyA_signal   SV40 poly(A) signal: SV40 polyadenylation signal
   2387..2815    -  rep_origin     f1 ori (sequence partly withheld): f1 bacteriophage origin of replication; arrow indicates direction of (+) strand synthesis
   2842..2946    +  promoter       AmpR promoter: bla
   2948..3305    +  promoter       SV40 promoter: SV40 enhancer and early promoter
   3340..4134    +  CDS            NeoR/KanR: aminoglycoside phosphotransferase from Tn5; aph(3')-II (or nptII); confers resistance to neomycin, kanamycin, and G418 (Geneticin®)
   4155..4307    +  CDS            ble (fragment): BLE_KLEPN - Experimental evidence at protein level: Swiss-Prot protein existence level 1. Binding protein with a strong affinity to the bleomycin family of antibiotics. Binds to CL990; an antimitotic-antibiotic compound. From Klebsiella pneumoniae.
   4366..4413    +  polyA_signal   HSV TK poly(A) signal: herpes simplex virus thymidine kinase polyadenylation signal (Cole and Stacy, 1985)
   4504..4520    -  polyA_signal   bGH poly(A) signal (fragment): bovine growth hormone polyadenylation signal
   4742..5330    +  rep_origin     ori: high-copy-number ColE1/pMB1/pBR322/pUC origin of replication
