[The description below was written by a language model from this plasmid's Addgene catalogue record and pLannotate feature annotations shown in this document.]
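Description:
His-GFP-Rab3a is a mammalian expression plasmid built on the pEGFP-C1 backbone, about 5.4 kb in the sequenced record. It is propagated in E. coli from a high-copy ColE1/pUC-type origin under kanamycin selection. The NeoR/KanR gene (aminoglycoside phosphotransferase from Tn5) is driven by tandem bacterial (AmpR/bla) and SV40 early promoters and terminated by the HSV TK polyadenylation signal. The same marker therefore gives kanamycin resistance in bacteria and can give G418 resistance in transfected mammalian cells. An f1 origin is also present, which allows single-stranded DNA production. Short annotated fragments of ble, bGH poly(A) and SV40 large T antigen appear to be backbone remnants or partial matches rather than functional elements.

The expression cassette uses the human CMV immediate-early enhancer and promoter to drive a single fusion reading frame. A short N-terminal hexahistidine tag comes first; the annotation tool picks it up as a small fragment of a composite His-containing tag. It is followed by a GFP that the catalogue lists as EGFP and the feature table identifies as mEGFP. Next comes the linker derived from the multiple cloning site, then full-length mouse Rab3a, with the SV40 polyadenylation signal downstream. Although the catalogue lists the His tag as N-terminal on the insert, the feature table places it upstream of GFP, consistent with the plasmid name.

Rab3a is a small GTPase that cycles onto secretory vesicles and recruits effectors for vesicle tethering and docking at the plasma membrane during regulated exocytosis. Placing the tags at the N terminus leaves the Rab C terminus free. The stated purpose is mammalian expression of the tagged protein, and the associated study examined the molecular organisation of docked dense-core vesicles in neuroendocrine cells, which suggests use as a fluorescent marker for Rab3a localisation.
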