Addgene plasmid #170863: His-GFP-Rab3a
Purpose: Mammalian expression of His-GFP-Rab3a.
Depositing lab: Justin Taraska. Publication: The nanoscale molecular morphology of docked exocytic dense-core vesicles in neuroendocrine cells. Prasai B, Haber GJ, Strub MP, Ahn R, Ciemniecki JA, Sochacki KA, Taraska JW. Nat Commun. 2021 Jun 25;12(1):3970. doi: 10.1038/s41467-021-24167-9. PubMed 34172739.
Backbone
  Vector backbone: pEGFP-C1
  Backbone manufacturer: Clonetech
  Vector type: Mammalian Expression
Growth in bacteria
  Bacterial resistance: Kanamycin, 50 μg/mL
  Growth temperature: 37°C
  Growth strain: DH5alpha
  Copy number: High Copy
Gene/Insert
  Gene/Insert name: Rab-3a
  Species: M. musculus (mouse)
  Entrez Gene: Rab3a
  Promoter: CMV
  Tag / fusion protein: EGFP (N terminal on backbone); (His)6 (N terminal on insert)
  Cloning method: Unknown
  Sequencing primers: 5′ CMV-F; 3′ SV40-pArev
Terms and licenses: Academic/Nonprofit Terms; Industry Terms: Not Available to Industry
How to cite: His-GFP-Rab3a was a gift from Justin Taraska (Addgene plasmid # 170863 ; http://n2t.net/addgene:170863 ; RRID:Addgene_170863)
